>Addgene plasmid #36395 | pSMP-G9A_1 | depositor partial sequence | sequence record 45480 | hairpin
TGCTGTTGACAGTGAGCGAGCGATTGCTCCAGGAATTTAATAGTGAAGCCACAGATGTATTAAATTCCTG
GAGCAATCGCCTGCCTACTGCCTCGGA
