>Addgene plasmid #36395 | pSMP-G9A_1 | addgene partial sequence | sequence record 46645 | pSMP-F (5' TACATCGTGACCTGGGAAG 3')
AGCCCTTTGTCACCCTAAGCCTCCGCCTCCTCTTCCTCCATCCGCCCCGTCTCTCCCCCTTGAACCTCCT
CGTTCGACCCCGCCTCGATCCTCCCTTTATCCAGCCCTCACTCCTTCTCTAGGCGCCGGAATTAGATCTC
TCGACTAGGGATAACAGGGTAATTGTTTGAATGAGGCTTCAGTACTTTACAGAATCGTTGCCTGCACATC
TTGGAAACACTTGCTGGGATTACTTCTTCAGGTTAACCCAACAGAAGGCTCGAGAAGGTATATTGCTGTT
GACAGTGAGCGAGCGATTGCTCCAGGAATTTAATAGTGAAGCCACAGATGTATTAAATTCCTGGAGCAAT
CGCCTGCCTACTGCCTCGGAATTCAAGGGGCTACTTTAGGAGCAATTATCTTGTTTACTAAAACTGAATA
CCTTGCTATCTCTTTGATACATTTTTACAAAGCTGAATTAAAATGGTATAAATTAAATCACTTTTTTCAA
TTGGAAGACTAATGCGTTTAAACACGCGGCGACGCGTTCTACCGGGTAGGGGAGGCGCTTTTCCCAAGGC
AGTCTGGAGCATGCGCTTTAGCAGCCCCGCTGGGCACTTGGCGCTACACAAGTGGCCTCTGGCCTCGCAC
ACATTCCACATCCACCGGTAGGCGCCAACCGGCTCCGTTCTTTGGTGGCCCCTTCGCGCCACCTTCTACT
CCTCCCCTAGTCAGGAAGTTCCCCCCCGCCCCGCAGCTCGCGTCGTGCAGGACGTGACAAATGGAAGTAG
CACGTCTCACTAGTCTCGTGCAGATGGACAGCACCGCTGAGCAATG
