[The description below was written by a language model from this plasmid's Addgene catalogue record.]
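Description:
pSMP-G9A_1 is a retroviral RNAi vector built on the pSMP backbone (about 6.7 kb without insert) and designed to knock down human G9A, the histone methyltransferase encoded by EHMT2 (also known as KMT1C or BAT8). The record classifies it as a mammalian expression, retroviral and RNAi construct, so it is intended to be packaged into retroviral particles and delivered to mammalian cells by transduction, where the integrated provirus provides stable expression of the hairpin. Transduced cells are selected with puromycin. In bacteria the plasmid is maintained at high copy under ampicillin selection. The recorded use of a recombination-deficient host strain is consistent with the usual precaution for repeat-containing retroviral plasmids.

The payload is a single shRNA targeting the human EHMT2 transcript, cloned by restriction digestion between XhoI and EcoRI sites, both of which are preserved, so the hairpin cassette can be excised or exchanged. The "_1" suffix suggests it may be one of several hairpins against the same gene, though the record does not say so. No feature table is provided, and the catalogue fields do not state which promoter drives the hairpin or the puromycin resistance gene. They also give no details of the viral long terminal repeats, packaging signal or any surrounding microRNA-type scaffold.

The construct is associated with a study of chromatin-modifying enzymes as modulators of reprogramming, which suggests its use for loss-of-function experiments testing how depletion of G9A affects cell reprogramming. More generally, it suits stable G9A knockdown in human cells.
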