Addgene plasmid #36395: pSMP-G9A_1
Depositing lab: George Daley. Depositing organization: Boston Children's Hospital. Publication: Chromatin-modifying enzymes as modulators of reprogramming. Onder TT, Kara N, Cherry A, Sinha AU, Zhu N, Bernt KM, Cahan P, Marcarci BO, Unternaehrer J, Gupta PB, Lander ES, Armstrong SA, Daley GQ. Nature. 2012 Mar 4;483(7391):598-602. doi: 10.1038/nature10953. PubMed 22388813.
Backbone
  Vector backbone: pSMP
  Backbone manufacturer: Steve Elledge
  Backbone size w/o insert (bp): 6699
  Vector type: Mammalian Expression, Retroviral, RNAi
  Selectable markers: Puromycin
Growth in bacteria
  Bacterial resistance: Ampicillin, 100 μg/mL
  Growth temperature: 30°C
  Growth strain: Stbl3
  Copy number: High Copy
Gene/Insert
  Gene/Insert name: G9A
  gRNA/shRNA sequence: CGATTGCTCCAGGAATTTA
  Species: H. sapiens (human)
  Entrez Gene: EHMT2 (a.k.a. BAT8, C6orf30, G9A, GAT8, KMT1C, NG36)
  Cloning method: Restriction Enzyme; 5′ cloning site XhoI (not destroyed); 3′ cloning site EcoRI (not destroyed)
  Sequencing primers: 5′ pSMP-F
Terms and licenses: Academic/Nonprofit Terms; Industry Terms: Not Available to Industry
How to cite: pSMP-G9A_1 was a gift from George Daley (Addgene plasmid # 36395 ; http://n2t.net/addgene:36395 ; RRID:Addgene_36395)
